Addgene plasmid #183980: RFXANK:JMC029-A02:C213521
Purpose: Baculovirus expression for structure determination. May not contain entire coding region of gene.
Depositing lab: Cheryl Arrowsmith. Depositing organization: University of Toronto.
Backbone
  Vector backbone: pET28-MHL
  Backbone manufacturer: Plasmid # 26096
  Vector type: Bacterial Expression
Growth in bacteria
  Bacterial resistance: Kanamycin, 50 μg/mL
  Growth temperature: 37°C
  Growth strain: DH5alpha
  Copy number: Low Copy
Gene/Insert
  Gene/Insert name: RFXANK (alt names: 3V30; BC114563/gi|19924154)
  Species: H. sapiens (human)
  Insert size (bp): 513
  Entrez Gene: RFXANK (a.k.a. ANKRA1, BLS, F14150_1, RFX-B)
  Promoter: T7
  Tag / fusion protein: 6xHis-TEV (N terminal on insert)
  Cloning method: Ligation Independent Cloning
  Sequencing primers: 5′ T7; 3′ T7-term
Terms and licenses: Academic/Nonprofit Terms; Industry Terms: Not Available to Industry
Depositor comments: SGC Clone Sample ID: 'RFXANK:JMC029-A02:C213521. SGC link: http://www.thesgc.org/structures/3V30/
How to cite: RFXANK:JMC029-A02:C213521 was a gift from Cheryl Arrowsmith (Addgene plasmid # 183980 ; http://n2t.net/addgene:183980 ; RRID:Addgene_183980)
