[The description below was written by a language model from this plasmid's Addgene catalogue record and pLannotate feature annotations shown in this document.]
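Description:
RFXANK:JMC029-A02:C213521 is a bacterial expression plasmid built on the pET28-MHL backbone, carrying a 513 bp fragment of human RFXANK (also known as ANKRA1 or RFX-B), a subunit of the RFX complex associated with MHC class II gene regulation. The record cautions that the insert may not span the entire coding region, and the annotation likewise marks it as a partial RFXANK sequence, consistent with a domain-level construct from a structural genomics pipeline. The stated purpose mentions baculovirus expression for structure determination, but this conflicts with the rest of the record. The vector type is listed as bacterial expression, and the feature table shows a standard T7/pET architecture with no baculoviral elements, so E. coli is the evident production host.

The insert was introduced by ligation-independent cloning downstream of a T7 promoter with an adjacent lac operator and the phage T7 gene 10 ribosome binding site, and it is followed by a T7 terminator. A plasmid-borne lacI gene supplies lac repressor, so expression is held off until induced with IPTG in a host providing T7 RNA polymerase. The protein is fused at its N-terminus to a 6xHis tag followed by a TEV protease site, allowing metal-affinity purification and subsequent tag removal. A short His-tag-like sequence annotated downstream of the insert is probably vector-derived, and the record does not indicate that it is translated. The plasmid is selected with kanamycin through the aph(3')-Ia gene and replicates from a pBR322-type origin with rop and bom, which fits the low copy number listed. An f1 origin is also present, and the tetracycline resistance fragments are non-functional backbone remnants.
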