Features (pLannotate 1.2.2; 20 found; start..end, strand, type, name):
    244..265     -  protein_bind   CAP binding site: CAP binding activates transcription in the presence of cAMP. E. coli catabolite activator protein
    278..1360    -  CDS            lacI: lac repressor; lacI; The lac repressor binds to the lac operator to inhibit transcription in E. coli. This inhibition can be relieved by adding lactose or isopropyl-β-D-thiogalactopyranoside (IPTG).
   1361..1438    -  promoter       lacI promoter: lacI
   1446..1725    -  CDS            TcR (fragment): tetracycline efflux protein; tet; confers resistance to tetracycline
   1747..1765    +  promoter       T7 promoter: promoter for bacteriophage T7 RNA polymerase
   1766..1790    +  protein_bind   lac operator: The lac repressor binds to the lac operator to inhibit transcription in E. coli. This inhibition can be relieved by adding lactose or isopropyl-β-D-thiogalactopyranoside (IPTG). lac repressor encoded by lacI
   1805..1827    +  RBS            RBS: efficient ribosome binding site from bacteriophage T7 gene 10 (Olins and Rangwala, 1989)
   1835..1853    +  CDS            capTEV™ (fragment): composite tag for in vivo biotinylation, TEV protease cleavage, and 6xHis tagging
   1888..2400    +  CDS            RFXANK (fragment): RFXK_HUMAN - Also known as ANKRA1, RFXB. Experimental evidence at protein level: Swiss-Prot protein existence level 1. Isoform 2 is not involved in the positive regulation of MHC class II genes. From Homo sapiens (Human).
   2430..2447    +  CDS            9xHis (fragment): 9xHis affinity tag
   2457..2506    +  CDS            SET1 (fragment): solubility-enhancement tag derived from T7 phage gene 10B
   2514..2561    +  terminator     T7 terminator: transcription terminator for bacteriophage T7 RNA polymerase
   2598..3026    +  rep_origin     f1 ori (sequence partly withheld): f1 bacteriophage origin of replication; arrow indicates direction of (+) strand synthesis
   3079..3136    +  promoter       AmpR promoter (fragment): bla
   3145..3960    -  CDS            KanR: aminoglycoside phosphotransferase; aph(3')-Ia; confers resistance to kanamycin in bacteria or G418 (Geneticin®) in eukaryotes
   4082..4670    +  rep_origin     ori: high-copy-number ColE1/pMB1/pBR322/pUC origin of replication
   4856..4995    -  misc_feature   bom: basis of mobility region from pBR322
   5097..5288    -  CDS            rop: Rop protein, which maintains plasmids at low copy number; rop
   5305..5685    +  CDS            YPB1_ECOLX: Protein predicted: Swiss-Prot protein existence level 4. From Escherichia coli.
   5757..229     -  CDS            TcR (fragment) (across the origin): tetracycline efflux protein; tet; confers resistance to tetracycline
>Addgene plasmid #183980 | RFXANK:JMC029-A02:C213521 | addgene full sequence | sequence record 361429 | Addgene NGS Result
GAAGGCTTGAGCGAGGGCGTGCAAGATTCCGAATACCGCAAGCGACAGGCCGATCATCGTCGCGCTCCAG
CGAAAGCGGTCCTCGCCGAAAATGACCCAGAGCGCTGCCGGCACCTGTCCTACGAGTTGCATGATAAAGA
AGACAGTCATAAGTGCGGCGACGATAGTCATGCCCCGCGCCCACCGGAAGGAGCTGACTGGGTTGAAGGC
TCTCAAGGGCATCGGTCGAGATCCCGGTGCCTAATGAGTGAGCTAACTTACATTAATTGCGTTGCGCTCA
CTGCCCGCTTTCCAGTCGGGAAACCTGTCGTGCCAGCTGCATTAATGAATCGGCCAACGCGCGGGGAGAG
GCGGTTTGCGTATTGGGCGCCAGGGTGGTTTTTCTTTTCACCAGTGAGACGGGCAACAGCTGATTGCCCT
TCACCGCCTGGCCCTGAGAGAGTTGCAGCAAGCGGTCCACGCTGGTTTGCCCCAGCAGGCGAAAATCCTG
TTTGATGGTGGTTAACGGCGGGATATAACATGAGCTGTCTTCGGTATCGTCGTATCCCACTACCGAGATA
TCCGCACCAACGCGCAGCCCGGACTCGGTAATGGCGCGCATTGCGCCCAGCGCCATCTGATCGTTGGCAA
CCAGCATCGCAGTGGGAACGATGCCCTCATTCAGCATTTGCATGGTTTGTTGAAAACCGGACATGGCACT
CCAGTCGCCTTCCCGTTCCGCTATCGGCTGAATTTGATTGCGAGTGAGATATTTATGCCAGCCAGCCAGA
CGCAGACGCGCCGAGACAGAACTTAATGGGCCCGCTAACAGCGCGATTTGCTGGTGACCCAATGCGACCA
GATGCTCCACGCCCAGTCGCGTACCGTCTTCATGGGAGAAAATAATACTGTTGATGGGTGTCTGGTCAGA
GACATCAAGAAATAACGCCGGAACATTAGTGCAGGCAGCTTCCACAGCAATGGCATCCTGGTCATCCAGC
GGATAGTTAATGATCAGCCCACTGACGCGTTGCGCGAGAAGATTGTGCACCGCCGCTTTACAGGCTTCGA
CGCCGCTTCGTTCTACCATCGACACCACCACGCTGGCACCCAGTTGATCGGCGCGAGATTTAATCGCCGC
GACAATTTGCGACGGCGCGTGCAGGGCCAGACTGGAGGTGGCAACGCCAATCAGCAACGACTGTTTGCCC
GCCAGTTGTTGTGCCACGCGGTTGGGAATGTAATTCAGCTCCGCCATCGCCGCTTCCACTTTTTCCCGCG
TTTTCGCAGAAACGTGGCTGGCCTGGTTCACCACGCGGGAAACGGTCTGATAAGAGACACCGGCATACTC
TGCGACATCGTATAACGTTACTGGTTTCACATTCACCACCCTGAATTGACTCTCTTCCGGGCGCTATCAT
GCCATACCGCGAAAGGTTTTGCGCCATTCGATGGTGTCCGGGATCTCGACGCTCTCCCTTATGCGACTCC
TGCATTAGGAAGCAGCCCAGTAGTAGGTTGAGGCCGTTGAGCACCGCCGCCGCAAGGAATGGTGCATGCA
AGGAGATGGCGCCCAACAGTCCCCCGGCCACGGGGCCTGCCACCATACCCACGCCGAAACAAGCGCTCAT
GAGCCCGAAGTGGCGAGCCCGATCTTCCCCATCGGTGATGTCGGCGATATAGGCGCCAGCAACCGCACCT
GTGGCGCCGGTGATGCCGGCCACGATGCGTCCGGCGTAGAGGATCGAGATCTCGATCCCGCGAAATTAAT
ACGACTCACTATAGGGGAATTGTGAGCGGATAACAATTCCCCTCTAGAAATAATTTTGTTTAACTTTAAG
AAGGAGATATACCATGCATCATCATCATCATCACAGCAGCGGCAGAGAAAACTTGTATTTCCAGGGCGAC
TCCCTGTCCATCCACCAGCTCGCAGCACAGGGGGAGCTGGACCAGCTGAAGGAGCATTTGCGGAAAGGTG
ACAACCTCGTCAACAAGCCAGACGAGCGCGGCTTCACCCCCCTCATCTGGGCCTCCGCCTTTGGAGAGAT
TGAGACCGTTCGCTTCCTGCTGGAGTGGGGTGCCGACCCCCACATCCTGGCAAAAGAGCGAGAGAGCGCC
CTGTCGCTGGCCAGCACAGGCGGCTACACAGACATTGTGGGGCTGCTGCTGGAGCGTGACGTGGACATCA
ACATCTATGATTGGAATGGAGGGACGCCACTGCTGTACGCTGTGCGCGGGAACCACGTGAAATGCGTTGA
GGCCTTGCTGGCCCGAGGCGCTGACCTCACCACCGAAGCCGACTCTGGCTACACCCCGATGGACCTTGCC
GTGGCCCTGGGATACCGGAAAGTGCAACAGGTGATCGAGAACCACATCCTCAAGCTCTTCCAGAGCAACC
TGGTGCCCGCTGACCCTGAGTGATGACGAAGCTTGCGGCCGCACTCGAGCACCACCACCACCACCACTGA
GATCCGGCTGCTAACAAAGCCCGAAAGGAAGCTGAGTTGGCTGCTGCCACCGCTGAGCAATAACTAGCAT
AACCCCTTGGGGCCTCTAAACGGGTCTTGAGGGGTTTTTTGCTGAAAGGAGGAACTATATCCGGATTGGC
GAATGGG
[124 nt withheld, positions 2598-2721]
C
[91 nt withheld, positions 2723-2813]
A
[49 nt withheld, positions 2815-2863]
CCTTTGACGTTGGAGTCCACGTTCTTT
[37 nt withheld, positions 2891-2927]
ACCCTATCTCGGTCTATTCTTTTGATTTATAAGGGATTTTGCCGATTTCGGCCTATTGGTTAAAAAATGA
GCTGATTTAACAAAAATTTAACGCGAATTTTAACAAAATATTAACGCTTACAATTTAGGTGGCACTTTTC
GGGGAAATGTGCGCGGAACCCCTATTTGTTTATTTTTCTAAATACATTCAAATATGTATCCGCTCATGAA
TTAATTCTTAGAAAAACTCATCGAGCATCAAATGAAACTGCAATTTATTCATATCAGGATTATCAATACC
ATATTTTTGAAAAAGCCGTTTCTGTAATGAAGGAGAAAACTCACCGAGGCAGTTCCATAGGATGGCAAGA
TCCTGGTATCGGTCTGCGATTCCGACTCGTCCAACATCAATACAACCTATTAATTTCCCCTCGTCAAAAA
TAAGGTTATCAAGTGAGAAATCACCATGAGTGACGACTGAATCCGGTGAGAATGGCAAAAGTTTATGCAT
TTCTTTCCAGACTTGTTCAACAGGCCAGCCATTACGCTCGTCATCAAAATCACTCGCATCAACCAAACCG
TTATTCATTCGTGATTGCGCCTGAGCGAGACGAAATACGCGATCGCTGTTAAAAGGACAATTACAAACAG
GAATCGAATGCAACCGGCGCAGGAACACTGCCAGCGCATCAACAATATTTTCACCTGAATCAGGATATTC
TTCTAATACCTGGAATGCTGTTTTCCCGGGGATCGCAGTGGTGAGTAACCATGCATCATCAGGAGTACGG
ATAAAATGCTTGATGGTCGGAAGAGGCATAAATTCCGTCAGCCAGTTTAGTCTGACCATCTCATCTGTAA
CATCATTGGCAACGCTACCTTTGCCATGTTTCAGAAACAACTCTGGCGCATCGGGCTTCCCATACAATCG
ATAGATTGTCGCACCTGATTGCCCGACATTATCGCGAGCCCATTTATACCCATATAAATCAGCATCCATG
TTGGAATTTAATCGCGGCCTAGAGCAAGACGTTTCCCGTTGAATATGGCTCATAACACCCCTTGTATTAC
TGTTTATGTAAGCAGACAGTTTTATTGTTCATGACCAAAATCCCTTAACGTGAGTTTTCGTTCCACTGAG
CGTCAGACCCCGTAGAAAAGATCAAAGGATCTTCTTGAGATCCTTTTTTTCTGCGCGTAATCTGCTGCTT
GCAAACAAAAAAACCACCGCTACCAGCGGTGGTTTGTTTGCCGGATCAAGAGCTACCAACTCTTTTTCCG
AAGGTAACTGGCTTCAGCAGAGCGCAGATACCAAATACTGTCCTTCTAGTGTAGCCGTAGTTAGGCCACC
ACTTCAAGAACTCTGTAGCACCGCCTACATACCTCGCTCTGCTAATCCTGTTACCAGTGGCTGCTGCCAG
TGGCGATAAGTCGTGTCTTACCGGGTTGGACTCAAGACGATAGTTACCGGATAAGGCGCAGCGGTCGGGC
TGAACGGGGGGTTCGTGCACACAGCCCAGCTTGGAGCGAACGACCTACACCGAACTGAGATACCTACAGC
GTGAGCTATGAGAAAGCGCCACGCTTCCCGAAGGGAGAAAGGCGGACAGGTATCCGGTAAGCGGCAGGGT
CGGAACAGGAGAGCGCACGAGGGAGCTTCCAGGGGGAAACGCCTGGTATCTTTATAGTCCTGTCGGGTTT
CGCCACCTCTGACTTGAGCGTCGATTTTTGTGATGCTCGTCAGGGGGGCGGAGCCTATGGAAAAACGCCA
GCAACGCGGCCTTTTTACGGTTCCTGGCCTTTTGCTGGCCTTTTGCTCACATGTTCTTTCCTGCGTTATC
CCCTGATTCTGTGGATAACCGTATTACCGCCTTTGAGTGAGCTGATACCGCTCGCCGCAGCCGAACGACC
GAGCGCAGCGAGTCAGTGAGCGAGGAAGCGGAAGAGCGCCTGATGCGGTATTTTCTCCTTACGCATCTGT
GCGGTATTTCACACCGCAATGGTGCACTCTCAGTACAATCTGCTCTGATGCCGCATAGTTAAGCCAGTAT
ACACTCCGCTATCGCTACGTGACTGGGTCATGGCTGCGCCCCGACACCCGCCAACACCCGCTGACGCGCC
CTGACGGGCTTGTCTGCTCCCGGCATCCGCTTACAGACAAGCTGTGACCGTCTCCGGGAGCTGCATGTGT
CAGAGGTTTTCACCGTCATCACCGAAACGCGCGAGGCAGCTGCGGTAAAGCTCATCAGCGTGGTCGTGAA
GCGATTCACAGATGTCTGCCTGTTCATCCGCGTCCAGCTCGTTGAGTTTCTCCAGAAGCGTTAATGTCTG
GCTTCTGATAAAGCGGGCCATGTTAAGGGCGGTTTTTTCCTGTTTGGTCACTGATGCCTCCGTGTAAGGG
GGATTTCTGTTCATGGGGGTAATGATACCGATGAAACGAGAGAGGATGCTCACGATACGGGTTACTGATG
ATGAACATGCCCGGTTACTGGAACGTTGTGAGGGTAAACAACTGGCGGTATGGATGCGGCGGGACCAGAG
AAAAATCACTCAGGGTCAATGCCAGCGCTTCGTTAATACAGATGTAGGTGTTCCACAGGGTAGCCAGCAG
CATCCTGCGATGCAGATCCGGAACATAATGGTGCAGGGCGCTGACTTCCGCGTTTCCAGACTTTACGAAA
CACGGAAACCGAAGACCATTCATGTTGTTGCTCAGGTCGCAGACGTTTTGCAGCAGCAGTCGCTTCACGT
TCGCTCGCGTATCGGTGATTCATTCTGCTAACCAGTAAGGCAACCCCGCCAGCCTAGCCGGGTCCTCAAC
GACAGGAGCACGATCATGCGCACCCGTGGGGCCGCCATGCCGGCGATAATGGCCTGCTTCTCGCCGAAAC
GTTTGGTGGCGGGACCAGTGAC
